Addgene plasmid #104818: pSC44
Purpose: CRISPR/Cas9 1xplex gRNA targeting Glyma.04g057400 (Dcl3a-1). Also expresses Cas9 from AtUBQ10 promoter.
Depositing lab: Robert Stupar. Depositing organization: University of Minnesota. Publication: CRISPR/Cas9 and TALENs generate heritable mutations for genes involved in small RNA processing of Glycine max and Medicago truncatula. Curtin SJ, Xiong Y, Michno JM, Campbell BW, Stec AO, Cermak T, Starker C, Voytas DF, Eamens AL, Stupar RM. Plant Biotechnol J. 2017 Oct 31. doi: 10.1111/pbi.12857. PubMed 29087011.
Backbone
  Vector backbone: pSC218
  Vector type: Plant Expression, CRISPR
Growth in bacteria
  Bacterial resistance: Kanamycin, 50 μg/mL
  Growth temperature: 37°C
  Growth strain: DH5alpha
  Copy number: Low Copy
Gene/Insert
  Gene/Insert name: Glyma.04g057400 (alt name: Dcl3a-1)
  gRNA/shRNA sequence: aaattgaatgatatctgtgg
  Cloning method: Gateway Cloning
Terms and licenses: Academic/Nonprofit Terms; Industry Terms: Not Available to Industry
Depositor comments: 111-212:3.1. Alternative name of plasmid: pSG218RG
How to cite: pSC44 was a gift from Robert Stupar (Addgene plasmid # 104818 ; http://n2t.net/addgene:104818 ; RRID:Addgene_104818)
