[The description below was written by a language model from this plasmid's Addgene catalogue record and pLannotate feature annotations shown in this document.]
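Description:
pSC44 (also recorded as pSG218RG) is a 17.9 kb plant CRISPR/Cas9 binary vector built on the pSC218 backbone by Gateway cloning. It is designed to edit the soybean gene Glyma.04g057400 (Dcl3a-1), a Dicer-like gene studied in small RNA processing. The backbone carries RK2/IncP-type broad-host-range elements: oriV with its activator gene trfA, plus oriT and traJ for conjugal mobilisation. This arrangement is consistent with the recorded low copy number and with maintenance in both E. coli and Agrobacterium. Bacterial selection is by kanamycin (aphA-3). The remaining backbone annotations are an intact tetR, fragments of tetA, kla and streptothricin-resistance genes, an IS1 element and a partial ColE1 origin, and these appear to be backbone remnants.

Between the nopaline-type left and right T-DNA borders sit two functional units. Next to the left border is a plant selection cassette in which the CaMV 35S promoter drives the bar gene (phosphinothricin acetyltransferase, giving bialaphos/glufosinate resistance), ended by a NOS terminator. The second unit is a multisite Gateway assembly flanked by attB1 and attB2 and divided by attB5. Its first module encodes a 2xFLAG-tagged, plant codon-optimised S. pyogenes Cas9 containing the potato IV2 intron, followed by a NOS terminator. The catalogue states that Cas9 is expressed from the Arabidopsis UBQ10 promoter, although the feature table does not annotate that promoter. The second module holds a single guide RNA, with the target spacer fused to the standard gRNA scaffold. The promoter driving the guide is neither annotated nor stated in the record.

After T-DNA delivery into plant cells, Cas9 and the guide are co-expressed to generate targeted, potentially heritable mutations at Dcl3a-1.
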