Features (pLannotate 1.2.2; 38 found; start..end, strand, type, name):
    591..866     +  CDS            klaC (fragment): KLAC_ECOLX - Also known as telB. Protein predicted: Swiss-Prot protein existence level 4. Belongs to the kla operon, which is associated with cryptic tellurite resistance, and IncW plasmid fertility inhibition. From Escherichia coli.
    869..1063    +  CDS            satA (fragment): STA_BACSU - Also known as yyaR. Experimental evidence at protein level: Swiss-Prot protein existence level 1. Involved in resistance to streptothricin, a broad-spectrum antibiotic produced by streptomycetes. Detoxifies streptothricin via acetylation of the beta amino group of the first beta-lysyl moiety of streptothricin. From Bacillus subtilis (strain 168).
   1062..1211    +  CDS            satA (fragment): STA_BACSU - Also known as yyaR. Experimental evidence at protein level: Swiss-Prot protein existence level 1. Involved in resistance to streptothricin, a broad-spectrum antibiotic produced by streptomycetes. Detoxifies streptothricin via acetylation of the beta amino group of the first beta-lysyl moiety of streptothricin. From Bacillus subtilis (strain 168).
   1220..1987    -  mobile_element IS1: prokaryotic transposable element IS1
   2179..2973    +  CDS            KanR: aminoglycoside phosphotransferase; aphA-3; confers resistance to kanamycin
   3272..4420    +  CDS            trfA: trans-acting replication protein that binds to and activates oriV
   4444..4507    +  CDS            TetR (fragment): tetracycline resistance regulatory protein; tetR
   6016..6040    +  misc_feature   LB T-DNA repeat: left border repeat from nopaline C58 T-DNA
   6094..6224    -  CDS            lacI (fragment): lac repressor; lacI; The lac repressor binds to the lac operator to inhibit transcription in E. coli. This inhibition can be relieved by adding lactose or isopropyl-β-D-thiogalactopyranoside (IPTG).
   6225..6525    -  rep_origin     M13 ori (fragment) (sequence partly withheld): M13 bacteriophage origin of replication; arrow indicates direction of (+) strand synthesis
   6523..6678    -  CDS            lacZα (fragment) (sequence partly withheld): LacZα fragment of β-galactosidase; lacZ fragment
   6687..6939    -  terminator     NOS terminator: nopaline synthase terminator and poly(A) signal
   6945..6962    +  misc_feature   MCS (fragment): pUC18/19 multiple cloning site
   6955..7068    -  CDS            bah (fragment): BAH_STRHY - Protein inferred from homology: Swiss-Prot protein existence level 3. This protein removes the N-acetyl group from bialaphos as one of the final steps of the bialaphos biosynthetic pathway. From Streptomyces hygroscopicus.
   7083..7634    -  CDS            BlpR: phosphinothricin acetyltransferase; Streptomyces hygroscopicus bar; confers resistance to bialophos or phosphinothricin
   7659..8000    -  promoter       CaMV 35S promoter: strong constitutive promoter from cauliflower mosaic virus
   8509..8553    -  CDS            lacZα (fragment): LacZα fragment of β-galactosidase; lacZ fragment
   9197..9218    -  misc_feature   MCS (fragment): pBluescript multiple cloning site
   9235..9259    +  protein_bind   attB1: mutant version of attB; recombination site for the Gateway® BP reaction BP Clonase™
   9281..9328    +  CDS            2xFLAG: two tandem FLAG® epitope tags
   9380..13669   +  CDS            pcoCas9: Cas9 endonuclease from the Streptococcus pyogenes Type II CRISPR/Cas system plant codon-optimized Cas9 gene containing the potato IV2 intron
  13728..13980   +  terminator     NOS terminator: nopaline synthase terminator and poly(A) signal
  14025..14045   +  protein_bind   attB5: mutant version of attB; core recombination site for the Gateway® BP reaction BP Clonase™
  14060..14116   +  CDS            LBD22 (fragment): LBD22_ARATH - Also known as ASL30. Experimental evidence at transcript level: Swiss-Prot protein existence level 2. From Arabidopsis thaliana (Mouse-ear cress).
  14527..14602   +  misc_RNA       gRNA scaffold: guide RNA scaffold for the Streptococcus pyogenes CRISPR/Cas9 system
  14614..14635   -  protein_bind   attB2 (fragment): mutant version of attB; recombination site for the Gateway® BP reaction BP Clonase™
  14657..14681   -  protein_bind   attB2: mutant version of attB; recombination site for the Gateway® BP reaction BP Clonase™
  14699..14734   -  misc_feature   MCS (fragment): pBluescript multiple cloning site
  14745..14997   +  terminator     NOS terminator: nopaline synthase terminator and poly(A) signal
  15056..15173   -  promoter       NOS promoter (fragment): nopaline synthase promoter
  15297..15321   +  misc_feature   RB T-DNA repeat: right border repeat from nopaline C58 T-DNA
  15431..15680   -  CDS            TcR (fragment): tetracycline efflux protein; tetA; confers resistance to tetracycline
  15786..16436   +  CDS            TetR: tetracycline resistance regulatory protein; tetR
  16795..16985   -  rep_origin     ori (fragment): high-copy-number ColE1/pMB1/pBR322/pUC origin of replication
  17117..17226   +  oriT           oriT: incP origin of transfer
  17259..17630   +  CDS            traJ: oriT-recognizing protein; traJ
  17668..17787   +  CDS            traI (fragment): TRAI6_ECOLX - Experimental evidence at protein level: Swiss-Prot protein existence level 1. The initiation process of transfer DNA synthesis requires the interaction of at least three plasmid-specific components (TraH, I, and J) at the transfer origin resulting in the assembly of a specialised nucleoprotein complex - the relaxosome. Site- and strand-specific cleavage at the transfer origin is dependent on TraI and TraJ. From Escherichia coli.
  17780..519     +  rep_origin     oriV (across the origin): origin of replication for the bacterial F plasmid
>Addgene plasmid #104818 | pSC44 | addgene full sequence | sequence record 203111 | Addgene NGS Result
CCGGCGTTGTGGATACCTCGCGGAAAACTTGGCCCTCACTGACAGATGAGGGGCGGACGTTGACACTTGA
GGGGCCGACTCACCCGGCGCGGCGTTGACAGATGAGGGGCAGGCTCGATTTCGGCCGGCGACGTGGAGCT
GGCCAGCCTCGCAAATCGGCGAAAACGCCTGATTTTACGCGAGTTTCCCACAGATGATGTGGACAAGCCT
GGGGATAAGTGCCCTGCGGTATTGACACTTGAGGGGCGCGACTACTGACAGATGAGGGGCGCGATCCTTG
ACACTTGAGGGGCAGAGTGCTGACAGATGAGGGGCGCACCTATTGACATTTGAGGGGCTGTCCACAGGCA
GAAAATCCAGCATTTGCAAGGGTTTCCGCCCGTTTTTCGGCCACCGCTAACCTGTCTTTTAACCTGCTTT
TAAACCAATATTTATAAACCTTGTTTTTAACCAGGGCTGCGCCCTGTGCGCGTGACCGCGCACGCCGAAG
GGGGGTGCCCCCCCTTCTCGAACCCTCCCGGCCCGCTAACGCGGGCCTCCCATCCCCCCAGGGGCTGCGC
CCCTCGGCCGCGAACGGCCTCACCCCAAAAATGGCAGCGCTGGCAGTCCTTGCCATTGCCGGGATCGGGG
CAGTAACGGGATGGGCGATCAGCCCGAGCGCGACGCCCGGAAGCATTGACGTGCCGCAGGTGCTGGCATC
GACATTCAGCGACCAGGTGCCGGGCAGTGAGGGCGGCGGCCTGGGTGGCGGCCTGCCCTTCACTTCGGCC
GTCGGGGCATTCACGGACTTCATGGCGGGGCCGGCAATTTTTACCTTGGGCATTCTTGGCATAGTGGTCG
CGGGTGCCGTGCTCGTGTTCGGGGGTGCGATAAACCCAGCGAACCATTTGAGGTGATAGGTAAGATTATA
CCGAGGTATGAAAACGAGAATTGGACCTTTACAGAATTACTCTATGAAGCGCCATATTTAAAAAGCTACC
AAGACGAAGAGGATGAAGAGGATGAGGAGGCAGATTGCCTTGAATATATTGACAATACTGATAAGATAAT
ATATCTTTTATATAGAAGATATCGCCGTATGTAAGGATTTCAGGGGGCAAGGCATAGGCAGCGCGCTTAT
CAATATATCTATAGAATGGGCAAAGCATAAAAACTTGCATGGACTAATGCTTGAAACCCAGGACAATAAC
CTTATAGCTTGTAAATTCTATCATAATTGGGTAATGACTCCAACTTATTGATAGTGTTTTATGTTCAGAT
AATGCCCGATGACTTTGTCATGCAGCTCCACCGATTTTGAGAACGACAGCGACTTCCGTCCCAGCCGTGC
CAGGTGCTGCCTCAGATTCAGGTTATGCCGCTCAATTCGCTGCGTATATCGCTTGCTGATTACGTGCAGC
TTTCCCTTCAGGCGGGATTCATACAGCGGCCAGCCATCCGTCATCCATATCACCACGTCAAAGGGTGACA
GCAGGCTCATAAGACGCCCCAGCGTCGCCATAGTGCGTTCACCGAATACGTGCGCAACAACCGTCTTCCG
GAGACTGTCATACGCGTAAAACAGCCAGCGCTGGCGCGATTTAGCCCCGACATAGCCCCACTGTTCGTCC
ATTTCCGCGCAGACGATGACGTCACTGCCCGGCTGTATGCGCGAGGTTACCGACTGCGGCCTGAGTTTTT
TAAGTGACGTAAAATCGTGTTGAGGCCAACGCCCATAATGCGGGCTGTTGCCCGGCATCCAACGCCATTC
ATGGCCATATCAATGATTTTCTGGTGCGTACCGGGTTGAGAAGCGGTGTAAGTGAACTGCAGTTGCCATG
TTTTACGGCAGTGAGAGCAGAGATAGCGCTGATGTCCGGCGGTGCTTTTGCCGTTACGCACCACCCCGTC
AGTAGCTGAACAGGAGGGACAGCTGATAGAAACAGAAGCCACTGGAGCACCTCAAAAACACCATCATACA
CTAAATCAGTAAGTTGGCAGCATCACCCATAATTGTGGTTTCAAAATCGGCTCCGTCGATACTATGTTAT
ACGCCAACTTTGAAAACAACTTTGAAAAAGCTGTTTTCTGGTATTTAAGGTTTTAGAATGCAAGGAACAG
TGAATTGGAGTTCGTCTTGTTATAATTAGCTTCTTGGGGTATCTTTAAATACTGTAGAAAAGAGGAAGGA
AATAATAAATGGCTAAAATGAGAATATCACCGGAATTGAAAAAACTGATCGAAAAATACCGCTGCGTAAA
AGATACGGAAGGAATGTCTCCTGCTAAGGTATATAAGCTGGTGGGAGAAAATGAAAACCTATATTTAAAA
ATGACGGACAGCCGGTATAAAGGGACCACCTATGATGTGGAACGGGAAAAGGACATGATGCTATGGCTGG
AAGGAAAGCTGCCTGTTCCAAAGGTCCTGCACTTTGAACGGCATGATGGCTGGAGCAATCTGCTCATGAG
TGAGGCCGATGGCGTCCTTTGCTCGGAAGAGTATGAAGATGAACAAAGCCCTGAAAAGATTATCGAGCTG
TATGCGGAGTGCATCAGGCTCTTTCACTCCATCGACATATCGGATTGTCCCTATACGAATAGCTTAGACA
GCCGCTTAGCCGAATTGGATTACTTACTGAATAACGATCTGGCCGATGTGGATTGCGAAAACTGGGAAGA
AGACACTCCATTTAAAGATCCGCGCGAGCTGTATGATTTTTTAAAGACGGAAAAGCCCGAAGAGGAACTT
GTCTTTTCCCACGGCGACCTGGGAGACAGCAACATCTTTGTGAAAGATGGCAAAGTAAGTGGCTTTATTG
ATCTTGGGAGAAGCGGCAGGGCGGACAAGTGGTATGACATTGCCTTCTGCGTCCGGTCGATCAGGGAGGA
TATCGGGGAAGAACAGTATGTCGAGCTATTTTTTGACTTACTGGGGATCAAGCCTGATTGGGAGAAAATA
AAATATTATATTTTACTGGATGAATTGTTTTAGTACCTAGATGTGGCGCAACGATGCCGGCGACAAGCAG
GAGCGCACCGACTTCTTCCGCATCAAGTGTTTTGGCTCTCAGGCCGAGGCCCACGGCAAGTATTTGGGCA
AGGGGTCGCTGGTATTCGTGCAGGGCAAGATTCGGAATACCAAGTACGAGAAGGACGGCCAGACGGTCTA
CGGGACCGACTTCATTGCCGATAAGGTGGATTATCTGGACACCAAGGCACCAGGCGGGTCAAATCAGGAA
TAAGGGCACATTGCCCCGGCGTGAGTCGGGGCAATCCCGCAAGGAGGGTGAATGAATCGGACGTTTGACC
GGAAGGCATACAGGCAAGAACTGATCGACGCGGGGTTTTCCGCCGAGGATGCCGAAACCATCGCAAGCCG
CACCGTCATGCGTGCGCCCCGCGAAACCTTCCAGTCCGTCGGCTCGATGGTCCAGCAAGCTACGGCCAAG
ATCGAGCGCGACAGCGTGCAACTGGCTCCCCCTGCCCTGCCCGCGCCATCGGCCGCCGTGGAGCGTTCGC
GTCGTCTCGAACAGGAGGCGGCAGGTTTGGCGAAGTCGATGACCATCGACACGCGAGGAACTATGACGAC
CAAGAAGCGAAAAACCGCCGGCGAGGACCTGGCAAAACAGGTCAGCGAGGCCAAGCAGGCCGCGTTGCTG
AAACACACGAAGCAGCAGATCAAGGAAATGCAGCTTTCCTTGTTCGATATTGCGCCGTGGCCGGACACGA
TGCGAGCGATGCCAAACGACACGGCCCGCTCTGCCCTGTTCACCACGCGCAACAAGAAAATCCCGCGCGA
GGCGCTGCAAAACAAGGTCATTTTCCACGTCAACAAGGACGTGAAGATCACCTACACCGGCGTCGAGCTG
CGGGCCGACGATGACGAACTGGTGTGGCAGCAGGTGTTGGAGTACGCGAAGCGCACCCCTATCGGCGAGC
CGATCACCTTCACGTTCTACGAGCTTTGCCAGGACCTGGGCTGGTCGATCAATGGCCGGTATTACACGAA
GGCCGAGGAATGCCTGTCGCGCCTACAGGCGACGGCGATGGGCTTCACGTCCGACCGCGTTGGGCACCTG
GAATCGGTGTCGCTGCTGCACCGCTTCCGCGTCCTGGACCGTGGCAAGAAAACGTCCCGTTGCCAGGTCC
TGATCGACGAGGAAATCGTCGTGCTGTTTGCTGGCGACCACTACACGAAATTCATATGGGAGAAGTACCG
CAAGCTGTCGCCGACGGCCCGACGGATGTTCGACTATTTCAGCTCGCACCGGGAGCCGTACCCGCTCAAG
CTGGAAACCTTCCGCCTCATGTGCGGATCGGATTCCACCCGCGTGAAGAAGTGGCGCGAGCAGGTCGGCG
AAGCCTGCGAAGAGTTGCGAGGCAGCGGCCTGGTGGAACACGCCTGGGTCAATGATGACCTGGTGCATTG
CAAACGCTAGGGCCTTGTGGGGTCAGTTCCGGCTGGGGGTTCAGCAGCCAGCGCTTTACTGGCATTTCAG
GAACAAGCGGGCACTGCTCGACGCACTTGCTTCGCTCAGTATCGCTCGGGACGCACGGCGCGCTCTACGA
ACTGCCGATAAACAGAGGATTAAAATTGACAATTGTGATTAAGGCTCAGATTCGACGGCTTGGAGCGGCC
GACGTGCAGGATTTCCGCGAGATCCGATTGTCGGCCCTGAAGAAAGCTCCAGAGATGTTCGGGTCCGTTT
ACGAGCACGAGGAGAAAAAGCCCATGGAGGCGTTCGCTGAACGGTTGCGAGATGCCGTGGCATTCGGCGC
CTACATCGACGGCGAGATCATTGGGCTGTCGGTCTTCAAACAGGAGGACGGCCCCAAGGACGCTCACAAG
GCGCATCTGTCCGGCGTTTTCGTGGAGCCCGAACAGCGAGGCCGAGGGGTCGCCGGTATGCTGCTGCGGG
CGTTGCCGGCGGGTTTATTGCTCGTGATGATCGTCCGACAGATTCCAACGGGAATCTGGTGGATGCGCAT
CTTCATCCTCGGCGCACTTAATATTTCGCTATTCTGGAGCTTGTTGTTTATTTCGGTCTACCGCCTGCCG
GGCGGGGTCGCGGCGACGGTAGGCGCTGTGCAGCCGCTGATGGTCGTGTTCATCTCTGCCGCTCTGCTAG
GTAGCCCGATACGATTGATGGCGGTCCTGGGGGCTATTTGCGGAACTGCGGGCGTGGCGCTGTTGGTGTT
GACACCAAACGCAGCGCTAGATCCTGTCGGCGTCGCAGCGGGCCTGGCGGGGGCGGTTTCCATGGCGTTC
GGAACCGTGCTGACCCGCAAGTGGCAACCTCCCGTGCCTCTGCTCACCTTTACCGCCTGGCAACTGGCGG
CCGGAGGACTTCTGCTCGTTCCAGTAGCTTTAGTGTTTGATCCGCCAATCCCGATGCCTACAGGAACCAA
TGTTCTCGGCCTGGCGTGGCTCGGCCTGATCGGAGCGGGTTTAACCTACTTCCTTTGGTTCCGGGGGATC
TCGCGACTCGAACCTACAGTTGTTTCCTTACTGGGCTTTCTCAGCCCCAGATCTGGGGTCGATCAGCCGG
GGATGCATCAGGCCGACAGTCGGAACTTCGGGTCCCCGACCTGTACCATTCGGTGAGCAATGGATAGGGG
AGTTGATATCGTCAACGTTCACTTCTAAAGAAATAGCGCCACTCAGCTTCCTCAGCGGCTTTATCCAGCG
ATTTCCTATTATGTCGGCATAGTTCTCAAGATCGACAGCCTGTCACGGTTAAGCGAGAAATGAATAAGAA
GGCTGATAATTCGGATCTCTGCGAGGGAGATGATATTTGATCACAGGCAGCAACGCTCTGTCATCGTTAC
AATCAACATGCTACCCTCCGCGAGATCATCCGTGTTTCAAACCCGGCAGCTTAGTTGCCGTTCTTCCGAA
TAGCATCGGTAACATGAGCAAAGTCTGCCGCCTTACAACGGCTCTCCCGCTGACGCCGTCCCGGACTGAT
GGGCTGCCTGTATCGAGTGGTGATTTTGTGCCGAGCTGCCGGTCGGGGAGCTGTTGGCTGGCTGGTGGCA
GGATATATTGTGGTGTAAACAAATTGACGCTTAGACAACTTAATAACACATTGCGGACGTTTTTAATGTA
CTGGGGTGGTTTTTCTTTTCACCAGTGAGACGGGCAACAGCTGATTGCCCTTCACCGCCTGGCCCTGAGA
GAGTTGCAGCAAGCGGTCCACGCTGGTTTGCCCCAGCAGGCGAAAATCCTGTTTGATGGTGGTTCCGAAA
TCGGCAAAATCCCTTATAAATCAAAAGAATAGCCCGAGATAGGGT
[37 nt withheld, positions 6276-6312]
AAAGAACGTGGACTCCAACGTCAAAGG
[141 nt withheld, positions 6340-6480]
G
[44 nt withheld, positions 6482-6525]
CATTCAGGCTGCGCAACTGTTGGGAAGGGCGATCGGTGCGGGCCTCTTCGCTATTACGCCAGCTGGCGAA
AGGGGGATGTGCTGCAAGGCGATTAAGTTGGGTAACGCCAGGGTTTTCCCAGTCACGACGTTGTAAAACG
ACGGCCAGTGAATTAATTCCCGATCTAGTAACATAGATGACACCGCGCGCGATAATTTATCCTAGTTTGC
GCGCTATATTTTGTTTTCTATCGCGTATTAAATGTATAATTGCGGGACTCTAATCATAAAAACCCATCTC
ATAAATAACGTCATGCATTACATGTTAATTATTACATGCTTAACGTAATTCAACAGAAATTATATGATAA
TCATCGCAAGACCGGCAACAGGATTCAATCTTAAGAAACTTTATTGCCAAATGTTTGAACGATCGGGGAA
ATTCGAGCTCGGTACCCCCTCCTGGGCACGGTCGTACGCGATCCGCCGCGGTTCCACCTCACCATTGCGG
GTATGCCAGTTGAGTTCGATGAGTTCCCGTACCAGCTCCAACTCGGGCGATGCCACGCGCACTCCGTTCA
GATCTCGGTGACGGGCAGGACCGGACGGGGCGGTACCGGCAGGCTGAAGTCCAGCTGCCAGAAACCCACG
TCATGCCAGTTCCCGTGCTTGAAGCCGGCCGCCCGCAGCATGCCGCGGGGGGCATATCCGAGCGCCTCGT
GCATGCGCACGCTCGGGTCGTTGGGCAGCCCGATGACAGCGACCACGCTCTTGAAGCCCTGTGCCTCCAG
GGACTTCAGCAGGTGGGTGTAGAGCGTGGAGCCCAGTCCCGTCCGCTGGTGGCGGGGGGAGACGTACACG
GTCGACTCGGCCGTCCAGTCGTAGGCGTTGCGTGCCTTCCAGGGGCCCGCGTAGGCGATGCCGGCGACCT
CGCCGTCCACCTCGGCGACGAGCCAGGGATAGCGCTCCCGCAGACGGACGAGGTCGTCCGTCCACTCCTG
CGGTTCCTGCGGCTCGGTACGGAAGTTGACCGTGCTTGTCTCGATGTAGTGGTTGACGATGGTGCAGACC
GCCGGCATGTCCGCCTCGGTGGCACGGCGGATGTCGGCCGGGCGTCGTTCTGGGCTCATGGATCCTCTAG
AGTCCCCCGTGTTCTCTCCAAATGAAATGAACTTCCTTATATAGAGGAAGGGTCTTGCGAAGGATAGTGG
GATTGTGCGTCATCCCTTACGTCAGTGGAGATATCACATCAATCCACTTGCTTTGAAGACGTGGTTGGAA
CGTCTTCTTTTTCCACGATGCTCCTCGTGGGTGGGGGTCCATCTTTGGGACCACTGTCGGCAGAGGCATC
TTCAACGATGGCCTTTCCTTTATCGCAATGATGGCATTTGTAGGAGCCACCTTCCTTTTCCACTATCTTC
ACAATAAAGTGACAGATAGCTGGGCAATGGAATCCGAGGAGGTTTCCGGATATTACCCTTTGTTGAAAAG
TCTCAATTGCCCTTTGGTCTTCTGAGACTGTATCTTTGATATTTTTGGAGTAGACAAGTGTGTCGTGCTC
CACCATGTTGACGAAGATTTTCTTCTTGTCATTGAGTCGTAAGAGACTCTGTATGAACTGTTCGCCAGTC
TTTACGGCGAGTTCTGTTAGGTCCTCTATTTGAATCTTTGACTCCATGGCCTTTGATTCAGTGGGAACTA
CCTTTTTAGAGACTCCAATCTCTATTACTTGCCTTGGTTTGTGAAGCAAGCCTTGAATCGTCCATACTGG
AATAGTACTTCTGATCTTGAGAAATATATCTTTCTCTGTGTTCTTGATGCAGTTAGTCCTGAATCTTTTG
ACTGCATCTTTAACCTTCTTGGGAAGGTATTTGATTTCCTGGAGATTATTGCTCGGGTAGATCGTCTTGA
TGAGACCTGCTGCGTAAGCCTCTCTAACCATCTGTGGGTTAGCATTCTTTCTGAAATTGAAAAGGCTAAT
CTGGGGACCTGCAGGGGCAATACCGCCAGGGTTTTCCCAGTCACGACGTTGTAAAACGACGGCCAGTGCC
AAGCTTTCGACGAGTCAGTAATAAACGGCGTCAAAGTGGTTGCAGCCGGCACACACGAGTCGTGTTTATC
AACTCAAAGCACAAATACTTTTCCTCAACCTAAAAATAAGGCAATTAGCCAAAAACAACTTTGCGTGTAA
ACAACGCTCAATACACGTGTCATTTTATTATTAGCTATTGCTTCACCGCCTTAGCTTTCTCGTGACCTAG
TCGTCCTCGTCTTTTCTTCTTCTTCTTCTATAAAACAATACCCAAAGAGCTCTTCTTCTTCACAATTCAG
ATTTCAATTTCTCAAAATCTTAAAAACTTTCTCTCAATTCTCTCTACCGTGATCAAGGTAAATTTCTGTG
TTCCTTATTCTCTCAAAATCTTCGATTTTGTTTTCGTTCGATCCCAATTTCGTATATGTTCTTTGGTTTA
GATTCTGTTAATCTTAGATCGAAGACGATTTTCTGGGTTTGATCGTTAGATATCATCTTAATTCTCGATT
AGGGTTTCATAGATATCATCCGATTTGTTCAAATAATTTGAGTTTTGTCGAATAATTACTCTTCGATTTG
TGATTTCTATCTAGATCTGGTGTTAGTTTCTAGTTTGTGCGATCGAATTTGTAGATTAATCTGAGTTTTT
CTGATTAACAGGGTACCGGGCCCCCCCTCGAGGCGCGCCAAGCTATCAAACAAGTTTGTACAAAAAAGCA
GGCTCCGAATTCGCCCTTCACCATGGATTACAAGGATGATGATGATAAGGATTACAAGGATGATGATGAT
AAGATGGCTCCAAAGAAGAAGAGAAAGGTTGGAATCCACGGAGTTCCAGCTGCTGATAAGAAGTACTCTA
TCGGACTTGACATCGGAACCAACTCTGTTGGATGGGCTGTTATCACCGATGAGTACAAGGTTCCATCTAA
GAAGTTCAAGGTTCTTGGAAACACCGATAGACACTCTATCAAGAAGAACCTTATCGGTGCTCTTCTTTTC
GATTCTGGAGAGACCGCTGAGGCTACCAGATTGAAGAGAACCGCTAGAAGAAGATACACCAGAAGAAAGA
ACAGAATCTGCTACCTTCAGGAAATCTTCTCTAACGAGATGGCTAAGGTTGATGATTCTTTCTTCCACAG
ACTTGAGGAGTCTTTCCTTGTTGAGGAGGATAAGAAGCACGAGAGACACCCAATCTTCGGAAACATCGTT
GATGAGGTTGCTTACCACGAGAAGTACCCAACCATCTACCACCTTAGAAAGAAGTTGGTTGATTCTACCG
ATAAGGCTGATCTTAGACTTATCTACCTTGCTCTTGCTCACATGATCAAGTTCAGAGGACACTTCCTTAT
CGAGGGAGACCTTAACCCAGATAACTCTGATGTTGATAAGTTGTTCATCCAGCTTGTTCAGACCTACAAC
CAGCTTTTCGAGGAGAACCCAATCAACGCTTCTGGAGTTGATGCTAAGGCTATCCTTTCTGCTAGACTTT
CTAAGTCTCGTAGACTTGAGAACCTTATCGCTCAGCTTCCAGGAGAGAAGAAGAACGGACTTTTCGGAAA
CCTTATCGCTCTTTCTCTTGGACTTACCCCAAACTTCAAGTCTAACTTCGATCTTGCTGAGGATGCTAAG
TTGCAGCTTTCTAAGGATACCTACGATGATGATCTTGATAACCTTCTTGCTCAGATCGGAGATCAGTACG
CTGATCTTTTCCTTGCTGCTAAGAACCTTTCTGATGCTATCCTTCTTTCTGACATCCTTAGAGTTAACAC
CGAGATCACCAAGGCTCCACTTTCTGCTTCTATGATCAAGAGATACGATGAGCACCACCAGGATCTTACC
CTTTTGAAGGCTCTTGTTAGACAGCAGCTTCCAGAGAAGTACAAGGAAATCTTCTTCGATCAGTCTAAGA
ACGGATACGCTGGATACATCGATGGAGGAGCTTCTCAGGAGGAGTTCTACAAGTTCATCAAGCCAATCCT
TGAGAAGATGGATGGAACCGAGGAGCTTCTTGTTAAGTTGAACAGAGAGGATCTTCTTAGAAAGCAGAGA
ACCTTCGATAACGGATCTATCCCACACCAGATCCACCTTGGAGAGCTTCACGCTATCCTTCGTAGACAGG
AGGATTTCTACCCATTCTTGAAGGATAACAGAGAGAAGATCGAGAAGATCCTTACCTTCAGAATCCCATA
CTACGTTGGACCACTTGCTAGAGGAAACTCTCGTTTCGCTTGGATGACCAGAAAGTCTGAGGAGACCATC
ACCCCTTGGAACTTCGAGGAGGTAAGTTTCTGCTTCTACCTTTGATATATATATAATAATTATCATTAAT
TAGTAGTAATATAATATTTCAAATATTTTTTTCAAAATAAAAGAATGTAGTATATAGCAATTGCTTTTCT
GTAGTTTATAAGTGTGTATATTTTAATTTATAACTTTTCTAATATATGACCAAAATTTGTTGATGTGCAG
GTTGTTGATAAGGGAGCTTCTGCTCAGTCTTTCATCGAGAGAATGACCAACTTCGATAAGAACCTTCCAA
ACGAGAAGGTTCTTCCAAAGCACTCTCTTCTTTACGAGTACTTCACCGTTTACAACGAGCTTACCAAGGT
TAAGTACGTTACCGAGGGAATGAGAAAGCCAGCTTTCCTTTCTGGAGAGCAGAAGAAGGCTATCGTTGAT
CTTCTTTTCAAGACCAACAGAAAGGTTACCGTTAAGCAGTTGAAGGAGGATTACTTCAAGAAGATCGAGT
GCTTCGATTCTGTTGAAATCTCTGGAGTTGAGGATAGATTCAACGCTTCTCTTGGAACCTACCACGATCT
TTTGAAGATCATCAAGGATAAGGATTTCCTTGATAACGAGGAGAACGAGGACATCCTTGAGGACATCGTT
CTTACCCTTACCCTTTTCGAGGATAGAGAGATGATCGAGGAGAGACTCAAGACCTACGCTCACCTTTTCG
ATGATAAGGTTATGAAGCAGTTGAAGAGAAGAAGATACACCGGATGGGGTAGACTTTCTCGTAAGTTGAT
CAACGGAATCAGAGATAAGCAGTCTGGAAAGACCATCCTTGATTTCTTGAAGTCTGATGGATTCGCTAAC
AGAAACTTCATGCAGCTTATCCACGATGATTCTCTTACCTTCAAGGAGGACATCCAGAAGGCTCAGGTTT
CTGGACAGGGAGATTCTCTTCACGAGCACATCGCTAACCTTGCTGGATCTCCAGCTATCAAGAAGGGAAT
CCTTCAGACCGTTAAGGTTGTTGATGAGCTTGTTAAGGTTATGGGTAGACACAAGCCAGAGAACATCGTT
ATCGAGATGGCTAGAGAGAACCAGACCACCCAGAAGGGACAGAAGAACTCTCGTGAGAGAATGAAGAGAA
TCGAGGAGGGAATCAAGGAGCTTGGATCTCAAATCTTGAAGGAGCACCCAGTTGAGAACACCCAGCTTCA
GAACGAGAAGTTGTACCTTTACTACCTTCAGAACGGAAGAGATATGTACGTTGATCAGGAGCTTGACATC
AACAGACTTTCTGATTACGATGTTGATCACATCGTTCCACAGTCTTTCTTGAAGGATGATTCTATCGATA
ACAAGGTTCTTACCCGTTCTGATAAGAACAGAGGAAAGTCTGATAACGTTCCATCTGAGGAGGTTGTTAA
GAAGATGAAGAACTACTGGAGACAGCTTCTTAACGCTAAGTTGATCACCCAGAGAAAGTTCGATAACCTT
ACCAAGGCTGAGAGAGGAGGACTTTCTGAGCTTGATAAGGCTGGATTCATCAAGAGACAGCTTGTTGAGA
CCAGACAGATCACCAAGCACGTTGCTCAGATCCTTGATTCTCGTATGAACACCAAGTACGATGAGAACGA
TAAGTTGATCAGAGAGGTTAAGGTTATCACCTTGAAGTCTAAGTTGGTTTCTGATTTCAGAAAGGATTTC
CAGTTCTACAAGGTTAGAGAGATCAACAACTACCACCACGCTCACGATGCTTACCTTAACGCTGTTGTTG
GAACCGCTCTTATCAAGAAGTACCCAAAGTTGGAGTCTGAGTTCGTTTACGGAGATTACAAGGTTTACGA
TGTTAGAAAGATGATCGCTAAGTCTGAGCAGGAGATCGGAAAGGCTACCGCTAAGTACTTCTTCTACTCT
AACATCATGAACTTCTTCAAGACCGAGATCACCCTTGCTAACGGAGAGATCAGAAAGAGACCACTTATCG
AGACCAACGGAGAGACCGGAGAGATCGTTTGGGATAAGGGAAGAGATTTCGCTACCGTTAGAAAGGTTCT
TTCTATGCCACAGGTTAACATCGTTAAGAAAACCGAGGTTCAGACCGGAGGATTCTCTAAGGAGTCTATC
CTTCCAAAGAGAAACTCTGATAAGTTGATCGCTAGAAAGAAGGATTGGGACCCAAAGAAGTACGGAGGAT
TCGATTCTCCAACCGTTGCTTACTCTGTTCTTGTTGTTGCTAAGGTTGAGAAGGGAAAGTCTAAGAAGTT
GAAGTCTGTTAAGGAGCTTCTTGGAATCACCATCATGGAGCGTTCTTCTTTCGAGAAGAACCCAATCGAT
TTCCTTGAGGCTAAGGGATACAAGGAGGTTAAGAAGGATCTTATCATCAAGTTGCCAAAGTACTCTCTTT
TCGAGCTTGAGAACGGAAGAAAGAGAATGCTTGCTTCTGCTGGAGAGCTTCAGAAGGGAAACGAGCTTGC
TCTTCCATCTAAGTACGTTAACTTCCTTTACCTTGCTTCTCACTACGAGAAGTTGAAGGGATCTCCAGAG
GATAACGAGCAGAAGCAGCTTTTCGTTGAGCAGCACAAGCACTACCTTGATGAGATCATCGAGCAAATCT
CTGAGTTCTCTAAGAGAGTTATCCTTGCTGATGCTAACCTTGATAAGGTTCTTTCTGCTTACAACAAGCA
CAGAGATAAGCCAATCAGAGAGCAGGCTGAGAACATCATCCACCTTTTCACCCTTACCAACCTTGGTGCT
CCAGCTGCTTTCAAGTACTTCGATACCACCATCGATAGAAAAAGATACACCTCTACCAAGGAGGTTCTTG
ATGCTACCCTTATCCACCAGTCTATCACCGGACTTTACGAGACCAGAATCGATCTTTCTCAGCTTGGAGG
AGATAAGAGACCAGCTGCTACCAAGAAGGCTGGACAGGCTAAGAAGAAGAAGTGAGACGTCCGATCGTTC
AAACATTTGGCAATAAAGTTTCTTAAGATTGAATCCTGTTGCCGGTCTTGCGATGATTATCATATAATTT
CTGTTGAATTACGTTAAGCATGTAATAATTAACATGTAATGCATGACGTTATTTATGAGATGGGTTTTTA
TGATTAGAGTCCCGCAATTATACATTTAATACGCGATAGAAAACAAAATATAGCGCGCAAACTAGGATAA
ATTATCGCGCGCGGTGTCATCTATGTTACTAGATCGGGAATTGATCCCCCCTCGACAGCTTCCGGAAAGG
GCGAATTCGCAACTTTGTATACAAAAGTTGCCGAGCTCGCGGCCGCCTTCGTTGAACAACGGAAACTCGA
CTTGCCTTCCGCACAATACATCATTTCTTCTTAGCTTTTTTTCTTCTTCTTCGTTCATACAGTTTTTTTT
TGTTTATCAGCTTACATTTTCTTGAACCGTAGCTTTCGTTTTCTTCTTTTTAACTTTCCATTCGGAGTTT
TTGTATCTTGTTTCATAGTTTGTCCCAGGATTAGAATGATTAGGCATCGAACCTTCAAGAATTTGATTGA
ATAAAACATCTTCATTCTTAAGATATGAAGATAATCTTCAAAAGGCCCCTGGGAATCTGAAAGAAGAGAA
GCAGGCCCATTTATATGGGAAAGAACAATAGTATTTCTTATATAGGCCCATTTAAGTTGAAAACAATCTT
CAAAAGTCCCACATCGCTTAGATAAGAAAACGAAGCTGAGTTTATATACAGCTAGAGTCGAAGTAGTGAT
TGAAATTGAATGATATCTGTGGTTTTAGAGCTAGAAATAGCAAGTTAAAATAAGGCTAGTCCGTTATCAA
CTTGAAAAAGTGGCACCGAGTCGGTGCTTTTTTTCTAGACCCAGCTTTCTTGTACAAAGTTGGCATTACT
GCAGGTCGACGACCCAGCTTTCTTGTACAAAGTGGTTCGATAATTCTTAATTAACTAGTTCTAGAGCGGC
CGCCACCGCGGTGGAGCTCGAATTTCCCCGATCGTTCAAACATTTGGCAATAAAGTTTCTTAAGATTGAA
TCCTGTTGCCGGTCTTGCGATGATTATCATATAATTTCTGTTGAATTACGTTAAGCATGTAATAATTAAC
ATGTAATGCATGACGTTATTTATGAGATGGGTTTTTATGATTAGAGTCCCGCAATTATACATTTAATACG
CGATAGAAAACAAAATATAGCGCGCAAACTAGGATAAATTATCGCGCGCGGTGTCATCTATGTTACTAGA
TCGGGAATTCGTAATCATGGTCATAGCTGTTTCCTGCCTAGTCGGAGCGGCCGCGTCCGTCTAGCTGATA
GTGACCTTAGGCGACTTTTGAACGCGCAATAATGGTTTCTGACGTATGTGCTTAGCTCATTAAACTCCAG
AAACCCGCGGCTGAGTGGCTCCTTCAACGTTGCGGTTCTGTCAGTTCCAAACGTAAAACGGCTTGTCCCG
CGTCATCGGCGGGGGTCATAACGTGACTCCCTTAATTCTCCGCTCATGATCAGATTGTCGTTTCCCGCCT
TCAGTTTAAACTATCAGTGTTTGACAGGATATATTGGCGGGTAAACCTAAGAGAAAAGAGCGTTTATTAG
AATAATCGGATATTTAAAAGGGCGTGAAAAGGTTTATCCGTTCGTCCATTTGTATGTGCATGCCAACCAC
AGGGTTCCCCAGATCTGGCGCCGGCCAGCGAGACGAGCAAGATTGGCCGCCGCCCGAAACGATCCGACAG
CGCGCCCAGCACAGGTGCGCAGGCAAATTGCACCAACGCATACAGCGCCAGCAGAATGCCATAGTGGGCG
GTGACGTCGTTCGAGTGAACCAGATCGCGCAGGAGGCCCGGCAGCACCGGCATAATCAGGCCGATGCCGA
CAGCGTCGAGCGCGACAGTGCTCAGAATTACGATCAGGGGTATGTTGGGTTTCACGTCTGGCCTCCGGAC
CAGCCTCCGCTGGTCCGATTGAACGCGCGGATTCTTTATCACTGATAAGTTGGTGGACATATTATGTTTA
TCAGTGATAAAGTGTCAAGCATGACAAAGTTGCAGCCGAATACAGTGATCCGTGCCGCCCTGGACCTGTT
GAACGAGGTCGGCGTAGACGGTCTGACGACACGCAAACTGGCGGAACGGTTGGGGGTTCAGCAGCCGGCG
CTTTACTGGCACTTCAGGAACAAGCGGGCGCTGCTCGACGCACTGGCCGAAGCCATGCTGGCGGAGAATC
ATACGCATTCGGTGCCGAGAGCCGACGACGACTGGCGCTCATTTCTGATCGGGAATGCCCGCAGCTTCAG
GCAGGCGCTGCTCGCCTACCGCGATGGCGCGCGCATCCATGCCGGCACGCGACCGGGCGCACCGCAGATG
GAAACGGCCGACGCGCAGCTTCGCTTCCTCTGCGAGGCGGGTTTTTCGGCCGGGGACGCCGTCAATGCGC
TGATGACAATCAGCTACTTCACTGTTGGGGCCGTGCTTGAGGAGCAGGCCGGCGACAGCGATGCCGGCGA
GCGCGGCGGCACCGTTGAACAGGCTCCGCTCTCGCCGCTGTTGCGGGCCGCGATAGACGCCTTCGACGAA
GCCGGTCCGGACGCAGCGTTCGAGCAGGGACTCGCGGTGATTGTCGATGGATTGGCGAAAAGGAGGCTCG
TTGTCAGGAACGTTGAAGGACCGAGAAAGGGTGACGATTGATCAGGACCGCTGCCGGAGCGCAACCCACT
CACTACAGCAGAGCCATGTAGACAACATCCCCTCCCCCTTTCCACCGCGTCAGACGCCCGTAGCAGCCCG
CTACGGGCTTTTTCATGCCCTGCCCTAGCGTCCAAGCCTCACGGCCGCGCTCGGCCTCTCTGGCGGCCTT
CTGGCGCTCTTCCGCTTCCTCGCTCACTGACTCGCTGCGCTCGGTCGTTCGGCTGCGGCGAGCGGTATCA
GCTCACTCAAAGGCGGTAATACGGTTATCCACAGAATCAGGGGATAACGCAGGAAAGAACATGTGAGCAA
AAGGCCAGCAAAAGGCCAGGAACCGTAAAAAGGCCGCGTTGCTGGCGTTTTTCCATAGGCTCCGCCCCCC
TGACGAGCATCACAAAAATCGACGCTCAAGTCAGAGGTGGCGAAACCCGACAGGACTATAAAGATACCAG
GCGTTTCCCCCTGGAAGCTCCCTCGTGCGCTCTCCTGTTCCGACCCTGCCGCTTACCGGATACCTGTCCG
CCTTTCTCCCTTCGGGAAGCGTGGCGCTTTTCCGCTGCATAACCCTGCTTCGGGGTCATTATAGCGATTT
TTTCGGTATATCCATCCTTTTTCGCACGATATACAGGATTTTGCCAAAGGGTTCGTGTAGACTTTCCTTG
GTGTATCCAACGGCGTCAGCCGGGCAGGATAGGTGAAGTAGGCCCACCCGCGAGCGGGTGTTCCTTCTTC
ACTGTCCCTTATTCGCACCTGGCGGTGCTCAACGGGAATCCTGCTCTGCGAGGCTGGCCGGCTACCGCCG
GCGTAACAGATGAGGGCAAGCGGATGGCTGATGAAACCAAGCCAACCAGGAAGGGCAGCCCACCTATCAA
GGTGTACTGCCTTCCAGACGAACGAAGAGCGATTGAGGAAAAGGCGGCGGCGGCCGGCATGAGCCTGTCG
GCCTACCTGCTGGCCGTCGGCCAGGGCTACAAAATCACGGGCGTCGTGGACTATGAGCACGTCCGCGAGC
TGGCCCGCATCAATGGCGACCTGGGCCGCCTGGGCGGCCTGCTGAAACTCTGGCTCACCGACGACCCGCG
CACGGCGCGGTTCGGTGATGCCACGATCCTCGCCCTGCTGGCGAAGATCGAAGAGAAGCAGGACGAGCTT
GGCAAGGTCATGATGGGCGTGGTCCGCCCGAGGGCAGAGCCATGACTTTTTTAGCCGCTAAAACGGCCGG
GGGGTGCGCGTGATTGCCAAGCACGTCCCCATGCGCTCCATCAAGAAGAGCGACTTCGCGGAGCTGGTGA
AGTACATCACCGACGAGCAAGGCAAGACCGAGCGCCTTTCCGACGCTCACCGGGCTGGTTGCCCTCGCCG
CTGGGCTGGCGGCCGTCTATGGCCCTGCAAACGCGCCAGAAACGCCGTCGAAGCCGTGTGCGAGACACCG
CGGCCGGCCG
